Addgene plasmid #244244: pGEM-T_CDC45-HaloTag
Purpose: CRISPR/Cas9 donor plasmid to tag human CDC45 with Halo tag
Depositing lab: Kazuhiro Maeshima. Depositing organization: National Institute of Genetics. Publication: Replication-dependent histone labeling dissects the physical properties of euchromatin/heterochromatin in living human cells. Minami K, Nakazato K, Ide S, Kaizu K, Higashi K, Tamura S, Toyoda A, Takahashi K, Kurokawa K, Maeshima K. Sci Adv. 2025 Mar 28;11(13):eadu8400. doi: 10.1126/sciadv.adu8400. Epub 2025 Mar 28. PubMed 40153514.
Backbone
  Vector backbone: pGem-T Easy
  Backbone manufacturer: Promega
  Backbone size w/o insert (bp): 3000
  Total vector size (bp): 5382
  Vector type: CRISPR
Growth in bacteria
  Bacterial resistance: Ampicillin, 100 μg/mL
  Growth temperature: 37°C
  Growth strain: DH5alpha
  Copy number: Unknown
Gene/Insert
  Gene/Insert name: CDC45
  Species: H. sapiens (human)
  Insert size (bp): 2401
  Entrez Gene: CDC45 (a.k.a. CDC45L, CDC45L2, MGORS7, PORC-PI-1)
  Tag / fusion protein: HaloTag (C terminal on insert)
  Cloning method: Other
  Sequencing primers: 5′ M13 Forward
Terms and licenses: Academic/Nonprofit Terms; Industry Terms: Not Available to Industry
How to cite: pGEM-T_CDC45-HaloTag was a gift from Kazuhiro Maeshima (Addgene plasmid # 244244 ; http://n2t.net/addgene:244244 ; RRID:Addgene_244244)
