[The description below was written by a language model from this plasmid's Addgene catalogue record and pLannotate feature annotations shown in this document.]
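Description:
pGEM-T_CDC45-HaloTag is a CRISPR/Cas9 homology-directed repair donor plasmid built in the pGEM-T Easy cloning backbone, intended to add a HaloTag to the C terminus of the endogenous human CDC45 protein. The plasmid totals 5,382 bp. It is maintained in E. coli through a high-copy ColE1/pUC-type origin and selected with ampicillin via the AmpR (β-lactamase) gene and its own promoter. The backbone also carries the usual pGEM elements. These include an f1 origin for single-stranded DNA production, lac promoter/operator sequences with a disrupted lacZα fragment, and SP6 and T7 phage promoters flanking the cloning site. None of these backbone elements is relevant to the donor function in human cells.

The roughly 2.4 kb insert lies between the SP6 and T7 promoters, in reverse orientation relative to the annotated coordinates. The feature table recognises a nearly full-length HaloTag coding sequence, a modified bacterial dehalogenase that covalently binds chloroalkane ligands. Immediately upstream in the reading direction is a short CDC45 coding fragment, matched by homology to the Xenopus protein but recorded in the catalogue as human. This arrangement is consistent with the last coding portion of CDC45 being fused in frame to HaloTag. The unannotated stretches on either side of this fusion presumably serve as genomic homology arms, although the record does not define their boundaries. No mammalian promoter, selection cassette or guide RNA is annotated, so expression of the fusion would depend on integration at the native locus, with Cas9 and a guide supplied separately. The resulting knock-in allows fluorescent ligand labelling of this replication initiation factor in living human cells, in the context of studies on replication and chromatin.
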