Features (pLannotate 1.2.2; 15 found; start..end, strand, type, name):
      1..23      +  rep_origin     RSF ori (fragment): Plasmids containing the RSF 1030 origin of replication can be propagated in E. coli cells that contain additional plasmids with compatible origins.
     25..117     +  CDS            lacI (fragment): lac repressor; lacI; The lac repressor binds to the lac operator to inhibit transcription in E. coli. This inhibition can be relieved by adding lactose or isopropyl-β-D-thiogalactopyranoside (IPTG).
    130..151     +  protein_bind   CAP binding site: CAP binding activates transcription in the presence of cAMP. E. coli catabolite activator protein
    166..196     +  promoter       lac promoter: promoter for the E. coli lac operon
    204..220     +  protein_bind   lac operator: The lac repressor binds to the lac operator to inhibit transcription in E. coli. This inhibition can be relieved by adding lactose or isopropyl-β-D-thiogalactopyranoside (IPTG). lac repressor encoded by lacI
    262..280     +  promoter       SP6 promoter: promoter for bacteriophage SP6 RNA polymerase
   1079..1962    -  CDS            HaloTag® (fragment): modified bacterial dehalogenase that forms covalent bonds with chloroalkane derivatives
   2014..2088    -  CDS            cdc45 (fragment): CDC45_XENLA - Also known as cdc45l. Experimental evidence at protein level: Swiss-Prot protein existence level 1. Required for initiation of chromosomal DNA replication. Binds to chromatin in a mutually dependent manner with the GINS DNA replication complex. From Xenopus laevis (African clawed frog).
   2785..2803    -  promoter       T7 promoter: promoter for bacteriophage T7 RNA polymerase
   2806..2963    +  CDS            lacZα (fragment): LacZα fragment of β-galactosidase; lacZ fragment
   2967..3395    +  rep_origin     f1 ori (sequence partly withheld): f1 bacteriophage origin of replication; arrow indicates direction of (+) strand synthesis
   3423..3473    -  misc_feature   bom (fragment): basis of mobility region from pBR322
   3500..3604    +  promoter       AmpR promoter: bla
   3605..4465    +  CDS            AmpR: β-lactamase; bla; confers resistance to ampicillin, carbenicillin, and related antibiotics
   4636..5224    +  rep_origin     ori: high-copy-number ColE1/pMB1/pBR322/pUC origin of replication
>Addgene plasmid #244244 | pGEM-T_CDC45-HaloTag | addgene full sequence | sequence record 488600 | Addgene NGS Result
GTCAGTGAGCGAGGAAGCGGAAGAGCGCCCAATACGCAAACCGCCTCTCCCCGCGCGTTGGCCGATTCAT
TAATGCAGCTGGCACGACAGGTTTCCCGACTGGAAAGCGGGCAGTGAGCGCAACGCAATTAATGTGAGTT
AGCTCACTCATTAGGCACCCCAGGCTTTACACTTTATGCTTCCGGCTCGTATGTTGTGTGGAATTGTGAG
CGGATAACAATTTCACACAGGAAACAGCTATGACCATGATTACGCCAAGCTATTTAGGTGACACTATAGA
ATACTCAAGCTATGCATCCAACGCGTTGGGAGCTCTCCCATATGGTCGACTGCAACAGAGTCTTGGCAGG
GCCCATCTGCCACAGCCGCAGCCTCCAGGCTAGGGCTCTGGGAGATGCAGGGCTGGATGTGGCATTCCCT
GTGGGGAACCTGGGCTGAGAGATGGTTACAAAGACACAAGGCAGGCCTATTTCCTGGGAACCCTTAAGAA
AGAGGTAGCACATGGGGCAGTGGGAGGTGTCGCGGGACAGTGACCTGCCAGTGAATCCCAATGGGGCCCT
CAGGACAGCTGTGTGCTGGTGAAGGCCCCAGCAGAACCAGCGCTTTGGAATTCCCAGCTAAGCGGCTGCC
AACAGCTTTGCTTTCTCATGAGCCAAGCACACAAAAGCCCGGATGGCTGCTCTGCGGGCTCTTGCCCAGC
GCCTGACACGAAGGCTGTGGGACAGGAGGCTCCAGGTGGCCTTCGAGGGCAGCACCAGGGAGTCTGTGTG
TGACATGTGTCACACGCGATGCCCAGCCCAAGTGTGGTCAGCAGAGGGTGAATACCAGCTCTTTCTGAAG
GGATCGCAGGGGCTTAATGAAATTAGCTGCCTCAAAATGCCCCATTGTGGCCCTGCTGGCAGCCTAAGGA
CAGATGTGCTTGGGAAAAATGTGTTGGCTCCAATCTCAAGAACCCTGCTTCGGTCTGAAACCCAAGTAGA
AGCCTCCGTTGAGGGAGGACAGAGCAGGGCATCAGGGTCGGGCTCTGAGGGGGCTGCTGCAGCCACACCT
GCAGAACCCCTGTAACTCACCCTATTAACCGGAAATCTCCAGAGTAGACAGCCAGCGCGCGATCTCGCTG
CCGATCAGGTCCGGGTTGTCTTCTTGCAGCAGATTCAGACCCGGGCCGATGTCCACAGCCTTGCAGTTAG
GCAGGCTTTTGGCCAGGCGAGCGGCTTCGGCCGGTGGGATCAGAACGCCTGGGGTGCCCCAGAACAGCAG
CTTCGGGACAGGGGACTGGTGCAGCCAGTCCATGTATTCTTCGACCAGCGCGACGATGTTCGCTGGCTCA
CCGGCGATTGGCAGCTCGTTTGGGAAGCGCCACAGTGGCTCGCGGTCAACAGGATTCAGGAACGGCTCGC
GGTAATGGTCCATCTCGACTTCAGTCAGCGGGCGGACGACACCCATCGGCAGCGTACCCTCGATAAAAAC
GTTCTGATCGATGATCAGCTTGCGGCCGACGTCGGTGGTGCGGAAGGCCTGGAAGGTCTCGCGGGCAAAT
TCTGGCCATTCGTCCCAGGTCGGGATAGGGCGGATGAACTCCATAAATGCAATACCTTTGACGCGCTCTG
GATTGCGCTTGGCCCAGTGGAAACCCAGAGCGGAGCCCCAGTCGTGAATGACCAGGACGACCTCTTCCAG
ACCCAGGGCTTCGATGAAGGCATCCATGAAGCGGACGTGGTCGTCGAAGAAATAACCCAGGTCTGGTTTG
TCGGATTTGCCCATACCGATCAGGTCTGGAGCAATGCAGCGATGGGTCGGTGCAACATGCGGGATGATGT
TGCGCCACACGTAGGAGGAGGTCGGGTTACCGTGCAGGAACAGCACAGGGGTGCCATCGCGCGGACCAAC
ATCGACGTAGTGCATGCGCTCGCCCAGGACTTCCACATAATGGGGGTCGAATGGAAAGCCAGTACCGATT
TCGGATCCTGATCCGCCGCCACCGCTTCCGCCACCTCCAGAGCCACCTCCACCTGACAGGAGGGAAATAA
GTGCGTCCAGAAACTTGCTCCGATCCTCAGCTTTCAGCTCAATTACTGAAGTAATGAAAGAAAAACAGCC
GTGAGAAGGGAGGAGTGGGAACACAAGACAGGGCACAGAACTCCCCTCCGCTGCCTGCCCTCCACTGCAT
TCCAAAGTGCGCGGCTCCTCCCGGCCTGTGGTATTCTGCACTCAGTGGTTGTGTCTGTCTCACTGTACTT
CATCTTCACAACTGCTGTCTGCACTGCTAGAGAGGTCAGGGTTGGGGCCTGCAGGGAGAACTCCCCCCCG
GGAAGACAATAGAGGTGACACAGGGAAGGGCCCTACAGACCTGGACAAACACGGGCCTGCCCACCCCAGC
TGGCATGAACCCCCGTCCCCAGAGTGGGTTGTGGAAGTCCTTGGGTGGGGCAGGTCACTTTTGGCCGCAC
TCTGGCCAATTCCTCGGCTTCAGTGTTCTCTTCCGCACAAGGGGACATGGTGCAAACTGCCCATATCTCA
CAGGGCCCTCAGGCTCAGCTGAGCACCCAGACCCTCACCACAAAGCAAAACCAGGCCCCAGGATGGGGCT
GGCCTGGCCCTGGGAGCCATCTATGCTGCCAGCCACAGCCCCGAGAGCCCCAGACCCAGCCCACGCAGGT
GGGCACTAGACATGGCCCACTCTGCACCCTCACCCCTGGCTCTCCACCCTCAGGGAAACCAAGCAGTTCC
AATTCCCGCGGCCGCCATGGCGGCCGGGAGCATGCGACGTCGGGCCCAATTCGCCCTATAGTGAGTCGTA
TTACAATTCACTGGCCGTCGTTTTACAACGTCGTGACTGGGAAAACCCTGGCGTTACCCAACTTAATCGC
CTTGCAGCACATCCCCCTTTCGCCAGCTGGCGTAATAGCGAAGAGGCCCGCACCGATCGCCCTTCCCAAC
AGTTGCGCAGCCTGAATGGCGAATGG
[124 nt withheld, positions 2967-3090]
C
[91 nt withheld, positions 3092-3182]
A
[49 nt withheld, positions 3184-3232]
CCTTTGACGTTGGAGTCCACGTTCTTT
[37 nt withheld, positions 3260-3296]
ACCCTATCTCGGTCTATTCTTTTGATTTATAAGGGATTTTGCCGATTTCGGCCTATTGGTTAAAAAATGA
GCTGATTTAACAAAAATTTAACGCGAATTTTAACAAAATATTAACGCTTACAATTTCCTGATGCGGTATT
TTCTCCTTACGCATCTGTGCGGTATTTCACACCGCATCAGGTGGCACTTTTCGGGGAAATGTGCGCGGAA
CCCCTATTTGTTTATTTTTCTAAATACATTCAAATATGTATCCGCTCATGAGACAATAACCCTGATAAAT
GCTTCAATAATATTGAAAAAGGAAGAGTATGAGTATTCAACATTTCCGTGTCGCCCTTATTCCCTTTTTT
GCGGCATTTTGCCTTCCTGTTTTTGCTCACCCAGAAACGCTGGTGAAAGTAAAAGATGCTGAAGATCAGT
TGGGTGCACGAGTGGGTTACATCGAACTGGATCTCAACAGCGGTAAGATCCTTGAGAGTTTTCGCCCCGA
AGAACGTTTTCCAATGATGAGCACTTTTAAAGTTCTGCTATGTGGCGCGGTATTATCCCGTATTGACGCC
GGGCAAGAGCAACTCGGTCGCCGCATACACTATTCTCAGAATGACTTGGTTGAGTACTCACCAGTCACAG
AAAAGCATCTTACGGATGGCATGACAGTAAGAGAATTATGCAGTGCTGCCATAACCATGAGTGATAACAC
TGCGGCCAACTTACTTCTGACAACGATCGGAGGACCGAAGGAGCTAACCGCTTTTTTGCACAACATGGGG
GATCATGTAACTCGCCTTGATCGTTGGGAACCGGAGCTGAATGAAGCCATACCAAACGACGAGCGTGACA
CCACGATGCCTGTAGCAATGGCAACAACGTTGCGCAAACTATTAACTGGCGAACTACTTACTCTAGCTTC
CCGGCAACAATTAATAGACTGGATGGAGGCGGATAAAGTTGCAGGACCACTTCTGCGCTCGGCCCTTCCG
GCTGGCTGGTTTATTGCTGATAAATCTGGAGCCGGTGAGCGTGGGTCTCGCGGTATCATTGCAGCACTGG
GGCCAGATGGTAAGCCCTCCCGTATCGTAGTTATCTACACGACGGGGAGTCAGGCAACTATGGATGAACG
AAATAGACAGATCGCTGAGATAGGTGCCTCACTGATTAAGCATTGGTAACTGTCAGACCAAGTTTACTCA
TATATACTTTAGATTGATTTAAAACTTCATTTTTAATTTAAAAGGATCTAGGTGAAGATCCTTTTTGATA
ATCTCATGACCAAAATCCCTTAACGTGAGTTTTCGTTCCACTGAGCGTCAGACCCCGTAGAAAAGATCAA
AGGATCTTCTTGAGATCCTTTTTTTCTGCGCGTAATCTGCTGCTTGCAAACAAAAAAACCACCGCTACCA
GCGGTGGTTTGTTTGCCGGATCAAGAGCTACCAACTCTTTTTCCGAAGGTAACTGGCTTCAGCAGAGCGC
AGATACCAAATACTGTTCTTCTAGTGTAGCCGTAGTTAGGCCACCACTTCAAGAACTCTGTAGCACCGCC
TACATACCTCGCTCTGCTAATCCTGTTACCAGTGGCTGCTGCCAGTGGCGATAAGTCGTGTCTTACCGGG
TTGGACTCAAGACGATAGTTACCGGATAAGGCGCAGCGGTCGGGCTGAACGGGGGGTTCGTGCACACAGC
CCAGCTTGGAGCGAACGACCTACACCGAACTGAGATACCTACAGCGTGAGCTATGAGAAAGCGCCACGCT
TCCCGAAGGGAGAAAGGCGGACAGGTATCCGGTAAGCGGCAGGGTCGGAACAGGAGAGCGCACGAGGGAG
CTTCCAGGGGGAAACGCCTGGTATCTTTATAGTCCTGTCGGGTTTCGCCACCTCTGACTTGAGCGTCGAT
TTTTGTGATGCTCGTCAGGGGGGCGGAGCCTATGGAAAAACGCCAGCAACGCGGCCTTTTTACGGTTCCT
GGCCTTTTGCTGGCCTTTTGCTCACATGTTCTTTCCTGCGTTATCCCCTGATTCTGTGGATAACCGTATT
ACCGCCTTTGAGTGAGCTGATACCGCTCGCCGCAGCCGAACGACCGAGCGCAGCGA
